Addgene plasmid #132497: pGTF2I-donor
Purpose: CRISPR donor plasmid to create GFP fusion proteins
Depositing lab: Kevin White.
Backbone
  Vector backbone: pUC19
  Vector type: CRISPR
Growth in bacteria
  Bacterial resistance: Ampicillin and Kanamycin, 100 & 50 μg/mL
  Growth temperature: 37°C
  Growth strain: TOP10
  Copy number: High Copy
Gene/Insert
  Gene/Insert name: GTF2I
  Species: H. sapiens (human)
  Mutation: none
  Entrez Gene: GTF2I (a.k.a. BAP135, BTKAP1, DIWS, GTFII-I, IB291, SPIN, TFII-I, WBS, WBSCR6)
  Tag / fusion protein: GFP (C terminal on backbone)
  Cloning method: Gibson Cloning
Terms and licenses: Academic/Nonprofit Terms; Industry Terms: Not Available to Industry
Depositor comments: Cloning source: K562
How to cite: pGTF2I-donor was a gift from Kevin White (Addgene plasmid # 132497)
