[The description below was written by a language model from this plasmid's Addgene catalogue record and pLannotate feature annotations shown in this document.]
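Description:
pGTF2I-donor is a CRISPR homology-directed repair donor plasmid built on the pUC19 backbone, intended to tag the endogenous human GTF2I locus (encoding the transcription factor TFII-I) with a C-terminal GFP fusion. It replicates in E. coli from the high-copy ColE1/pUC origin and carries the β-lactamase gene with its own promoter for ampicillin selection. The catalogue also lists kanamycin selection, consistent with the Tn5 NeoR/KanR gene in the payload. Remnants of the pUC19 lac region (lac promoter and operator, CAP site, lacZα and MCS fragments) flank the insert, which was assembled by Gibson cloning using K562 cells as the cloning source.

Two full-length sequence records, one from the depositor and one from repository sequencing, differ by a single nucleotide in length and are annotated in opposite orientations, but they show the same parts in the same order. The annotated cassette reads, in order, a short match to a TEV-cleavage/His-type composite tag, an S-Tag, EGFP, an EMCV IRES2 element and NeoR/KanR. No mammalian promoter is annotated. This suggests the cassette is meant to be expressed from the GTF2I promoter after in-frame integration, giving a tagged fusion protein and, through the IRES, neomycin/G418 resistance from the same transcript for selecting edited cells.

The unannotated stretches on either side of the cassette are presumably the GTF2I homology arms, although the feature tables do not label them. The short "C9orf85" hit within the upstream stretch is probably a spurious similarity match. The record does not state the guide RNA or the Cas9 source.
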