Features (pLannotate 1.2.2; 17 found; start..end, strand, type, name):
      1..21      +  misc_feature   MCS (fragment): pUC18/19 multiple cloning site
     58..74      -  protein_bind   lac operator: The lac repressor binds to the lac operator to inhibit transcription in E. coli. This inhibition can be relieved by adding lactose or isopropyl-β-D-thiogalactopyranoside (IPTG). lac repressor encoded by lacI
     82..112     -  promoter       lac promoter: promoter for the E. coli lac operon
    127..148     -  protein_bind   CAP binding site: CAP binding activates transcription in the presence of cAMP. E. coli catabolite activator protein
    161..253     -  CDS            lacI (fragment): lac repressor; lacI; The lac repressor binds to the lac operator to inhibit transcription in E. coli. This inhibition can be relieved by adding lactose or isopropyl-β-D-thiogalactopyranoside (IPTG).
    436..1024    -  rep_origin     ori: high-copy-number ColE1/pMB1/pBR322/pUC origin of replication
   1195..2055    -  CDS            AmpR: β-lactamase; bla; confers resistance to ampicillin, carbenicillin, and related antibiotics
   2056..2160    -  promoter       AmpR promoter: bla
   2255..2290    +  CDS            rop (fragment): Rop protein, which maintains plasmids at low copy number; rop
   2392..2491    +  misc_feature   bom (fragment): basis of mobility region from pBR322
   2497..2654    -  CDS            lacZα (fragment): LacZα fragment of β-galactosidase; lacZ fragment
   2960..3100    +  CDS            C9orf85 (fragment): CI085_HUMAN - Experimental evidence at protein level: Swiss-Prot protein existence level 1. From Homo sapiens (Human).
   3691..3711    +  CDS            capTEV™ (fragment): composite tag for in vivo biotinylation, TEV protease cleavage, and 6xHis tagging
   3725..3769    +  CDS            S-Tag: affinity and epitope tag derived from pancreatic ribonuclease A
   3860..4579    +  CDS            EGFP: the original enhanced GFP (Yang et al., 1996) mammalian codon-optimized
   4617..5202    +  misc_feature   IRES2: internal ribosome entry site (IRES) of the encephalomyocarditis virus (EMCV)
   5284..6087    +  CDS            NeoR/KanR: aminoglycoside phosphotransferase from Tn5; aph(3')-II (or nptII); confers resistance to neomycin, kanamycin, and G418 (Geneticin®)
>Addgene plasmid #132497 | pGTF2I-donor | depositor full sequence | sequence record 254455 | Full Sequence
GACCTGCAGGCATGCAAGCTTGGCGTAATCATGGTCATAGCTGTTTCCTGTGTGAAATTGTTATCCGCTC
ACAATTCCACACAACATACGAGCCGGAAGCATAAAGTGTAAAGCCTGGGGTGCCTAATGAGTGAGCTAAC
TCACATTAATTGCGTTGCGCTCACTGCCCGCTTTCCAGTCGGGAAACCTGTCGTGCCAGCTGCATTAATG
AATCGGCCAACGCGCGGGGAGAGGCGGTTTGCGTATTGGGCGCTCTTCCGCTTCCTCGCTCACTGACTCG
CTGCGCTCGGTCGTTCGGCTGCGGCGAGCGGTATCAGCTCACTCAAAGGCGGTAATACGGTTATCCACAG
AATCAGGGGATAACGCAGGAAAGAACATGTGAGCAAAAGGCCAGCAAAAGGCCAGGAACCGTAAAAAGGC
CGCGTTGCTGGCGTTTTTCCATAGGCTCCGCCCCCCTGACGAGCATCACAAAAATCGACGCTCAAGTCAG
AGGTGGCGAAACCCGACAGGACTATAAAGATACCAGGCGTTTCCCCCTGGAAGCTCCCTCGTGCGCTCTC
CTGTTCCGACCCTGCCGCTTACCGGATACCTGTCCGCCTTTCTCCCTTCGGGAAGCGTGGCGCTTTCTCA
TAGCTCACGCTGTAGGTATCTCAGTTCGGTGTAGGTCGTTCGCTCCAAGCTGGGCTGTGTGCACGAACCC
CCCGTTCAGCCCGACCGCTGCGCCTTATCCGGTAACTATCGTCTTGAGTCCAACCCGGTAAGACACGACT
TATCGCCACTGGCAGCAGCCACTGGTAACAGGATTAGCAGAGCGAGGTATGTAGGCGGTGCTACAGAGTT
CTTGAAGTGGTGGCCTAACTACGGCTACACTAGAAGGACAGTATTTGGTATCTGCGCTCTGCTGAAGCCA
GTTACCTTCGGAAAAAGAGTTGGTAGCTCTTGATCCGGCAAACAAACCACCGCTGGTAGCGGTGGTTTTT
TTGTTTGCAAGCAGCAGATTACGCGCAGAAAAAAAGGATCTCAAGAAGATCCTTTGATCTTTTCTACGGG
GTCTGACGCTCAGTGGAACGAAAACTCACGTTAAGGGATTTTGGTCATGAGATTATCAAAAAGGATCTTC
ACCTAGATCCTTTTAAATTAAAAATGAAGTTTTAAATCAATCTAAAGTATATATGAGTAAACTTGGTCTG
ACAGTTACCAATGCTTAATCAGTGAGGCACCTATCTCAGCGATCTGTCTATTTCGTTCATCCATAGTTGC
CTGACTCCCCGTCGTGTAGATAACTACGATACGGGAGGGCTTACCATCTGGCCCCAGTGCTGCAATGATA
CCGCGAGACCCACGCTCACCGGCTCCAGATTTATCAGCAATAAACCAGCCAGCCGGAAGGGCCGAGCGCA
GAAGTGGTCCTGCAACTTTATCCGCCTCCATCCAGTCTATTAATTGTTGCCGGGAAGCTAGAGTAAGTAG
TTCGCCAGTTAATAGTTTGCGCAACGTTGTTGCCATTGCTACAGGCATCGTGGTGTCACGCTCGTCGTTT
GGTATGGCTTCATTCAGCTCCGGTTCCCAACGATCAAGGCGAGTTACATGATCCCCCATGTTGTGCAAAA
AAGCGGTTAGCTCCTTCGGTCCTCCGATCGTTGTCAGAAGTAAGTTGGCCGCAGTGTTATCACTCATGGT
TATGGCAGCACTGCATAATTCTCTTACTGTCATGCCATCCGTAAGATGCTTTTCTGTGACTGGTGAGTAC
TCAACCAAGTCATTCTGAGAATAGTGTATGCGGCGACCGAGTTGCTCTTGCCCGGCGTCAATACGGGATA
ATACCGCGCCACATAGCAGAACTTTAAAAGTGCTCATCATTGGAAAACGTTCTTCGGGGCGAAAACTCTC
AAGGATCTTACCGCTGTTGAGATCCAGTTCGATGTAACCCACTCGTGCACCCAACTGATCTTCAGCATCT
TTTACTTTCACCAGCGTTTCTGGGTGAGCAAAAACAGGAAGGCAAAATGCCGCAAAAAAGGGAATAAGGG
CGACACGGAAATGTTGAATACTCATACTCTTCCTTTTTCAATATTATTGAAGCATTTATCAGGGTTATTG
TCTCATGAGCGGATACATATTTGAATGTATTTAGAAAAATAAACAAATAGGGGTTCCGCGCACATTTCCC
CGAAAAGTGCCACCTGACGTCTAAGAAACCATTATTATCATGACATTAACCTATAAAAATAGGCGTATCA
CGAGGCCCTTTCGTCTCGCGCGTTTCGGTGATGACGGTGAAAACCTCTGACACATGCAGCTCCCGGAGAC
GGTCACAGCTTGTCTGTAAGCGGATGCCGGGAGCAGACAAGCCCGTCAGGGCGCGTCAGCGGGTGTTGGC
GGGTGTCGGGGCTGGCTTAACTATGCGGCATCAGAGCAGATTGTACTGAGAGTGCACCATATGCGGTGTG
AAATACCGCACAGATGCGTAAGGAGAAAATACCGCATCAGGCGCCATTCGCCATTCAGGCTGCGCAACTG
TTGGGAAGGGCGATCGGTGCGGGCCTCTTCGCTATTACGCCAGCTGGCGAAAGGGGGATGTGCTGCAAGG
CGATTAAGTTGGGTAACGCCAGGGTTTTCCCAGTCACGACGTTGTAAAACGACGGCCAGTGAATTCGAGC
TCGGTACCCCATCATGCACCTGTGTTTGTACAGAGTCTAGAGGGCTTTTCTCCTCTTCCTCCTCCTGGGT
TCTTTACATAGTATAAAGCAGCTGTTGAACAATGTGGAAATCAGTCTCTGTGTTTCTCTTTAGAATCAGC
TGAACCAAGCCAGTTGGAAGTTCCAGCCACAGAAGGTAAAAGGGTGGGGTGGTCCTGCAAGTCCTTAAGA
CTTCTTCTTTCTTCTTCTTCTTTTTTTTTTTTTTAAAGACAGAGACTTGCTCTGTCACCCAGGGTGGAGT
GAGGTTGCGCGATCTCTGCAACCTCCGCCTCCCGGGCTCAAGCAGTTCTCCTGCCTCAGCCTCCCGAGTA
GCTGGGATTACAGGCCTGCACCACCATGCTTGGCTAATTTTTGTATTTTTAGTAGAAACGGGGTTTCACC
ATGTTGGCCAGGCTAGTCTCAGACTTCTGACCTCAAGTGATCCGCCAGCCTTGGCCTCCAAAGTGCTCGG
ATTACAGGCGCGAGCCACCTTGCCCAGCCAAGACTTTTTTATCAGGACAAAGGATTGTGCATTTAAACTA
TTTCACTAGAACTGGGTGGTGGTTTTGCTCTCTTTCTTCTGGGTGAATTGGATTTGCAGGTTATGCTGTT
GAGTGATGACGCATAGCTGCTTTTGCTCCATTTCCCCCAGATGACTTGGTAAATTCTCCGTGAATGACTC
TGCTACATAACCTAGATAACCTAACGTGTGTCCTTTAAATGCATGTAAGCCAGAAGATGTATGTTACTTT
GAAAACATAAGTAACAAAATTTTGAATGTATTGCTAAAGAGATGTCTCTCTGAAGCTCTTTTGATGTTTG
GTGTCTTGTCCTTCTTATTAAACCATATCTTAGTAAATAGTTTGGTACGAATGGATTTATCACTGAGCAG
GTCTGCAAAATAATTAATCGGTACCGTTTTGTTTCTGTTGATAGAAATAAAAGAGACTGATGGAAGCTCT
CAGATCAAGCAAGAACCAGACCCCACGTGGGGGATTCCAACTACTGCAAGCGAGAATCTTTATTTTCAGG
GCGCCGCCAAATTCAAAGAAACCGCTGCTGCTAAATTCGAACGCCAGCACATGGACAGCGGAGGTGGAGG
TTCGAGCGGTCCCTCGGGTTCGTCGAGCCTGGAAGTTCTGTTCCAGGGGCCCCTGTCGTCGAGCGGTCCC
TCGGGTTCGATGGTGAGCAAAGGCGAGGAGCTGTTCACCGGGGTGGTGCCCATCCTGGTCGAGCTGGACG
GCGACGTAAACGGCCACAAGTTCAGCGTGTCCGGCGAGGGCGAGGGCGATGCCACCTACGGCAAGCTGAC
CCTGAAGTTCATCTGCACCACCGGCAAGCTGCCCGTGCCCTGGCCCACCCTCGTGACCACCCTGACCTAC
GGCGTGCAGTGCTTCAGCCGCTACCCCGACCACATGAAGCAGCACGACTTCTTCAAGTCCGCCATGCCCG
AAGGCTACGTCCAGGAGCGCACCATCTTCTTCAAGGACGACGGCAACTACAAGACCCGCGCCGAGGTGAA
GTTCGAGGGCGACACCCTGGTGAACCGCATCGAGCTGAAGGGCATCGACTTCAAGGAGGACGGCAACATC
CTGGGGCACAAGCTGGAGTACAACTACAACAGCCACAACGTCTATATCATGGCCGACAAGCAGAAGAACG
GCATCAAGGTGAACTTCAAGATCCGCCACAACATCGAGGACGGCAGCGTGCAGCTCGCCGACCACTACCA
GCAGAACACCCCCATCGGCGACGGCCCCGTGCTGCTGCCCGACAACCACTACCTGAGCACCCAGTCCGCC
CTGAGCAAAGACCCCAACGAGAAGCGCGATCACATGGTCCTTAAGGAGTTCGTGACCGCCGCCGGGATCA
CTCTCGGCATGGACGAGCTGTACAAGTAATGATCTAGAGTCGAGTTAATTAAGAATTCCGCCCCCCCCCC
TCTCCCTCCCCCCCCCTAACGTTACTGGCCGAAGCCGCTTGGAATAAGGCCGGTGTGCGTTTGTCTATAT
GTTATTTTCCACCATATTGCCGTCTTTTGGCAATGTGAGGGCCCGGAAACCTGGCCCTGTCTTCTTGACG
AGCATTCCTAGGGGTCTTTCCCCTCTCGCCAAAGGAATGCAGGGTCTGTTGAATGTCGTGAAGGAAGCAG
TTCCTCTGGAAGCTTCTTGAAGACAAACAACGTCTGTAGCGACCCTTTGCAGGCAGCGGAACCCCCCACC
TGGCGACAGGTGCCTCTGCGGCCAAAAGCCACGTGTATAAGATACACCTGCAAAGGCGGCACAACCCCAG
TGCCACGTTGTGAGTTGGATAGTTGTGGAAAGAGTCAAATGGCTCTCCTCAAGCGTATTCAACAAGGGGC
TGAAGGATGCCCAGAAGGTACCCCATTGTATGGGATCTGATCTGGGGCCTCGGTGCACATGCTTTACATG
TGTTTAGTCGAGGTTAAAAAAACGTCTAGGCCCCCCGAACCACGGGGACGTGGTTTTCCTTTGAAAAACA
CGATGATAATATGGCCACAACCTGTTACATTGCACAAGATAAAAATATATCATCACGAACAGTAAAACTG
TCTGCTTACATAAACAGTAATACAAGGGGTGTTATGGGATCGGCCATTGAACAAGATGGATTGCACGCAG
GTTCTCCGGCCGCTTGGGTGGAGAGGCTATTCGGCTATGACTGGGCACAACAGACAATCGGCTGCTCTGA
TGCCGCCGTGTTCCGGCTGTCAGCGCAGGGGCGCCCGGTTCTTTTTGTCAAGACCGACCTGTCCGGTGCC
CTGAATGAACTGCAGGACGAGGCAGCGCGGCTATCGTGGCTGGCCACGACGGGCGTTCCTTGCGCAGCTG
TGCTCGACGTTGTCACTGAAGCGGGAAGGGACTGGCTGCTATTGGGCGAAGTGCCGGGGCAGGATCTCCT
GTCATCTCACCTTGCTCCTGCCGAGAAAGTATCCATCATGGCTGATGCAATGCGGCGGCTGCATACGCTT
GATCCGGCTACCTGCCCATTCGACCACCAAGCGAAACATCGCATCGAGCGAGCACGTACTCGGATGGAAG
CCGGTCTTGTCGATCAGGATGATCTGGACGAAGAGCATCAGGGGCTCGCGCCAGCCGAACTGTTCGCCAG
GCTCAAGGCGCGCATGCCCGACGGCGAGGATCTCGTCGTGACCCATGGCGATGCCTGCTTGCCGAATATC
ATGGTGGAAAATGGCCGCTTTTCTGGATTCATCGACTGTGGCCGGCTGGGTGTGGCGGACCGCTATCAGG
ACATAGCGTTGGCTACCCGTGATATTGCTGAAGAGCTTGGCGGCGAATGGGCTGACCGCTTCCTCGTGCT
TTACGGTATCGCCGCTCCCGATTCGCAGCGCATCGCCTTCTATCGCCTTCTTGACGAGTTCTTCTGAGTC
ACCTCTTCCCTCCTAGGGTAAATCAGCTTCTGTGTCAGGGATGCTGTGTGGTGTCCATCTGAACCCCCTG
CATACGCGTAGCTAATGTGATCTCCCCACTTTCACATAAGATGGTGGCCCTGCCTTCAGGGAATGTGGGA
GCCAGGTGGGAGCCTTCCCGGATATTTAAGCTAGAAGATTCTACAGGGAGATTCTCCTTGGATCAATATA
TGTCTCTCAGTCAAAGATGTAAAAGCACTTTTGCCTTAAAAAGAATGTTCTGTTTCTAAATAGAGTCAAC
GTTGTCCTCCTCATTGGAATTCACTATGAGTCAGAATCATTAGACTGACTTTTTTTTTTCCATAGTAATA
GTATTTTGCAGAGTCTCACAGAGCTGCAGATCTTTTGTTCATCTTGCAGAGTTAACAAGTCTGATCCTGT
TAGTCCAGATTTCTTAAATTTGGCCAAGTTATAATAGGAGCAGTAGCTTGAGACCCGAAGTCAGGAAACT
TTGACAATGGATTTTTTTTTTTAATCCAGAGACTTGTACTGGAATTTGCCTTACCCTGTCAGCTCATGGA
CTTAAGGTTTCATCCCGCTTTATGAGTGCTTCTGAATCCAAGTCATTGTTACCTGAATTTGCAAATTAAG
TTGTGATATTCGTGACTGTTAAATTCCTGTAATTAGATTAACCTCTTTGCTTGCTTGTTTGTTTTCTCTC
CTATTTTAGCTTAAAGTATCAGTGGTTGAGAAGAGCTTTTCGGACCTGTTACTACCCCAAGCTGTGTAAT
ATACTTGTATAACAGAAATACCTTCTATACAAACCTTTTTTTCTACTTTTAGATAGAAATGTCTACTTTT
TCAGCAGTTCTGTGAATTAAAGAGCAGAGTGACTGTGGGTCTGGAATGGCTGGTGTACTTGGGAATGTAC
TATCAGGATTTTACAGCAATGCTGGGAAATGACAGGGAAAATGACAGGAA
