Features (pLannotate 1.2.2; 17 found; start..end, strand, type, name):
    227..946     -  CDS            EGFP: the original enhanced GFP (Yang et al., 1996) mammalian codon-optimized
   1037..1081    -  CDS            S-Tag: affinity and epitope tag derived from pancreatic ribonuclease A
   1095..1115    -  CDS            capTEV™ (fragment): composite tag for in vivo biotinylation, TEV protease cleavage, and 6xHis tagging
   1706..1846    -  CDS            C9orf85 (fragment): CI085_HUMAN - Experimental evidence at protein level: Swiss-Prot protein existence level 1. From Homo sapiens (Human).
   2151..2308    +  CDS            lacZα (fragment): LacZα fragment of β-galactosidase; lacZ fragment
   2314..2413    -  misc_feature   bom (fragment): basis of mobility region from pBR322
   2515..2550    -  CDS            rop (fragment): Rop protein, which maintains plasmids at low copy number; rop
   2645..2749    +  promoter       AmpR promoter: bla
   2750..3610    +  CDS            AmpR: β-lactamase; bla; confers resistance to ampicillin, carbenicillin, and related antibiotics
   3781..4369    +  rep_origin     ori: high-copy-number ColE1/pMB1/pBR322/pUC origin of replication
   4552..4644    +  CDS            lacI (fragment): lac repressor; lacI; The lac repressor binds to the lac operator to inhibit transcription in E. coli. This inhibition can be relieved by adding lactose or isopropyl-β-D-thiogalactopyranoside (IPTG).
   4657..4678    +  protein_bind   CAP binding site: CAP binding activates transcription in the presence of cAMP. E. coli catabolite activator protein
   4693..4723    +  promoter       lac promoter: promoter for the E. coli lac operon
   4731..4747    +  protein_bind   lac operator: The lac repressor binds to the lac operator to inhibit transcription in E. coli. This inhibition can be relieved by adding lactose or isopropyl-β-D-thiogalactopyranoside (IPTG). lac repressor encoded by lacI
   4784..4804    -  misc_feature   MCS (fragment): pUC18/19 multiple cloning site
   5768..6571    -  CDS            NeoR/KanR: aminoglycoside phosphotransferase from Tn5; aph(3')-II (or nptII); confers resistance to neomycin, kanamycin, and G418 (Geneticin®)
   6653..189     -  misc_feature   IRES2 (across the origin): internal ribosome entry site (IRES) of the encephalomyocarditis virus (EMCV)
>Addgene plasmid #132497 | pGTF2I-donor | addgene full sequence | sequence record 275724 | Addgene NGS Result
ACCCTGCATTCCTTTGGCGAGAGGGGAAAGACCCCTAGGAATGCTCGTCAAGAAGACAGGGCCAGGTTTC
CGGGCCCTCACATTGCCAAAAGACGGCAATATGGTGGAAAATAACATATAGACAAACGCACACCGGCCTT
ATTCCAAGCGGCTTCGGCCAGTAACGTTAGGGGGGGGGAGGGAGAGGGGGGGGGGCGGAATTCTTAATTA
ACTCGACTCTAGATCATTACTTGTACAGCTCGTCCATGCCGAGAGTGATCCCGGCGGCGGTCACGAACTC
CTTAAGGACCATGTGATCGCGCTTCTCGTTGGGGTCTTTGCTCAGGGCGGACTGGGTGCTCAGGTAGTGG
TTGTCGGGCAGCAGCACGGGGCCGTCGCCGATGGGGGTGTTCTGCTGGTAGTGGTCGGCGAGCTGCACGC
TGCCGTCCTCGATGTTGTGGCGGATCTTGAAGTTCACCTTGATGCCGTTCTTCTGCTTGTCGGCCATGAT
ATAGACGTTGTGGCTGTTGTAGTTGTACTCCAGCTTGTGCCCCAGGATGTTGCCGTCCTCCTTGAAGTCG
ATGCCCTTCAGCTCGATGCGGTTCACCAGGGTGTCGCCCTCGAACTTCACCTCGGCGCGGGTCTTGTAGT
TGCCGTCGTCCTTGAAGAAGATGGTGCGCTCCTGGACGTAGCCTTCGGGCATGGCGGACTTGAAGAAGTC
GTGCTGCTTCATGTGGTCGGGGTAGCGGCTGAAGCACTGCACGCCGTAGGTCAGGGTGGTCACGAGGGTG
GGCCAGGGCACGGGCAGCTTGCCGGTGGTGCAGATGAACTTCAGGGTCAGCTTGCCGTAGGTGGCATCGC
CCTCGCCCTCGCCGGACACGCTGAACTTGTGGCCGTTTACGTCGCCGTCCAGCTCGACCAGGATGGGCAC
CACCCCGGTGAACAGCTCCTCGCCTTTGCTCACCATCGAACCCGAGGGACCGCTCGACGACAGGGGCCCC
TGGAACAGAACTTCCAGGCTCGACGAACCCGAGGGACCGCTCGAACCTCCACCTCCGCTGTCCATGTGCT
GGCGTTCGAATTTAGCAGCAGCGGTTTCTTTGAATTTGGCGGCGCCCTGAAAATAAAGATTCTCGCTTGC
AGTAGTTGGAATCCCCCACGTGGGGTCTGGTTCTTGCTTGATCTGAGAGCTTCCATCAGTCTCTTTTATT
TCTATCAACAGAAACAAAACGGTACCGATTAATTATTTTGCAGACCTGCTCAGTGATAAATCCATCCGTA
CCAAACTATTTACTAAGATATGGTTTAATAAGAAGGACAAGACACCAAACATCAAAAGAGCTTCAGAGAG
ACATCTCTTTAGCAATACATTCAAAATTTTGTTACTTATGTTTTCAAAGTAACATACATCTTCTGGCTTA
CATGCATTTAAAGGACACACGTTAGGTTATCTAGGTTATGTAGCAGAGTCATTCACGGAGAATTTACCAA
GTCATCTGGGGGAAGTGGAGCAAAAGCAGCTATGCGTCATCACTCAACAGCATAACCTGCAAATCCAATT
CACCCAGAAGAAAGAGAGCAAAACCACCACCCAGTTCTAGTGAAATAGTTTAAATGCACAATCCTTTGTC
CTGATAAAAAAGTCTTGGCTGGGCAAGGTGGCTCGCGCCTGTAATCCGAGCACTTTGGAGGCCAAGGCTG
GCGGATCACTTGAGGTCAGAAGTCTGAGACTAGCCTGGCCAACATGGTGAAACCCCGTTTCTACTAAAAA
TACAAAAATTAGCCAAGCATGGTGGTGCAGGCCTGTAATCCCAGCTACTCGGGAGGCTGAGGCAGGAGAA
CTGCTTGAGCCCGGGAGGCGGAGGTTGCAGAGATCGCGCAACCTCACTCCACCCTGGGTGACAGAGCAAG
TCTCTGTCTTTAAAAAAAAAAAAGGAAGAAGAAGAAAGAAGAAGTCTTAAGGACTTGCAGGACCACCCCA
CCCTTTTACCTTCTGTGGCTGGAACTTCCAACTGGCTTGGTTCAGCTGATTCTAAAGAGAAACACAGAGA
CTGATTTCCACATTGTTCAACAGCTGCTTTATACTATGTAAAGAACCCAGGAGGAGGTAGAGGAGAAAAG
CCCTCTAGACTCTGTACAAACACAGGTGCATGATGGGGTACCGAGCTCGAATTCACTGGCCGTCGTTTTA
CAACGTCGTGACTGGGAAAACCCTGGCGTTACCCAACTTAATCGCCTTGCAGCACATCCCCCTTTCGCCA
GCTGGCGTAATAGCGAAGAGGCCCGCACCGATCGCCCTTCCCAACAGTTGCGCAGCCTGAATGGCGAATG
GCGCCTGATGCGGTATTTTCTCCTTACGCATCTGTGCGGTATTTCACACCGCATATGGTGCACTCTCAGT
ACAATCTGCTCTGATGCCGCATAGTTAAGCCAGCCCCGACACCCGCCAACACCCGCTGACGCGCCCTGAC
GGGCTTGTCTGCTCCCGGCATCCGCTTACAGACAAGCTGTGACCGTCTCCGGGAGCTGCATGTGTCAGAG
GTTTTCACCGTCATCACCGAAACGCGCGAGACGAAAGGGCCTCGTGATACGCCTATTTTTATAGGTTAAT
GTCATGATAATAATGGTTTCTTAGACGTCAGGTGGCACTTTTCGGGGAAATGTGCGCGGAACCCCTATTT
GTTTATTTTTCTAAATACATTCAAATATGTATCCGCTCATGAGACAATAACCCTGATAAATGCTTCAATA
ATATTGAAAAAGGAAGAGTATGAGTATTCAACATTTCCGTGTCGCCCTTATTCCCTTTTTTGCGGCATTT
TGCCTTCCTGTTTTTGCTCACCCAGAAACGCTGGTGAAAGTAAAAGATGCTGAAGATCAGTTGGGTGCAC
GAGTGGGTTACATCGAACTGGATCTCAACAGCGGTAAGATCCTTGAGAGTTTTCGCCCCGAAGAACGTTT
TCCAATGATGAGCACTTTTAAAGTTCTGCTATGTGGCGCGGTATTATCCCGTATTGACGCCGGGCAAGAG
CAACTCGGTCGCCGCATACACTATTCTCAGAATGACTTGGTTGAGTACTCACCAGTCACAGAAAAGCATC
TTACGGATGGCATGACAGTAAGAGAATTATGCAGTGCTGCCATAACCATGAGTGATAACACTGCGGCCAA
CTTACTTCTGACAACGATCGGAGGACCGAAGGAGCTAACCGCTTTTTTGCACAACATGGGGGATCATGTA
ACTCGCCTTGATCGTTGGGAACCGGAGCTGAATGAAGCCATACCAAACGACGAGCGTGACACCACGATGC
CTGTAGCAATGGCAACAACGTTGCGCAAACTATTAACTGGCGAACTACTTACTCTAGCTTCCCGGCAACA
ATTAATAGACTGGATGGAGGCGGATAAAGTTGCAGGACCACTTCTGCGCTCGGCCCTTCCGGCTGGCTGG
TTTATTGCTGATAAATCTGGAGCCGGTGAGCGTGGGTCTCGCGGTATCATTGCAGCACTGGGGCCAGATG
GTAAGCCCTCCCGTATCGTAGTTATCTACACGACGGGGAGTCAGGCAACTATGGATGAACGAAATAGACA
GATCGCTGAGATAGGTGCCTCACTGATTAAGCATTGGTAACTGTCAGACCAAGTTTACTCATATATACTT
TAGATTGATTTAAAACTTCATTTTTAATTTAAAAGGATCTAGGTGAAGATCCTTTTTGATAATCTCATGA
CCAAAATCCCTTAACGTGAGTTTTCGTTCCACTGAGCGTCAGACCCCGTAGAAAAGATCAAAGGATCTTC
TTGAGATCCTTTTTTTCTGCGCGTAATCTGCTGCTTGCAAACAAAAAAACCACCGCTACCAGCGGTGGTT
TGTTTGCCGGATCAAGAGCTACCAACTCTTTTTCCGAAGGTAACTGGCTTCAGCAGAGCGCAGATACCAA
ATACTGTTCTTCTAGTGTAGCCGTAGTTAGGCCACCACTTCAAGAACTCTGTAGCACCGCCTACATACCT
CGCTCTGCTAATCCTGTTACCAGTGGCTGCTGCCAGTGGCGATAAGTCGTGTCTTACCGGGTTGGACTCA
AGACGATAGTTACCGGATAAGGCGCAGCGGTCGGGCTGAACGGGGGGTTCGTGCACACAGCCCAGCTTGG
AGCGAACGACCTACACCGAACTGAGATACCTACAGCGTGAGCTATGAGAAAGCGCCACGCTTCCCGAAGG
GAGAAAGGCGGACAGGTATCCGGTAAGCGGCAGGGTCGGAACAGGAGAGCGCACGAGGGAGCTTCCAGGG
GGAAACGCCTGGTATCTTTATAGTCCTGTCGGGTTTCGCCACCTCTGACTTGAGCGTCGATTTTTGTGAT
GCTCGTCAGGGGGGCGGAGCCTATGGAAAAACGCCAGCAACGCGGCCTTTTTACGGTTCCTGGCCTTTTG
CTGGCCTTTTGCTCACATGTTCTTTCCTGCGTTATCCCCTGATTCTGTGGATAACCGTATTACCGCCTTT
GAGTGAGCTGATACCGCTCGCCGCAGCCGAACGACCGAGCGCAGCGAGTCAGTGAGCGAGGAAGCGGAAG
AGCGCCCAATACGCAAACCGCCTCTCCCCGCGCGTTGGCCGATTCATTAATGCAGCTGGCACGACAGGTT
TCCCGACTGGAAAGCGGGCAGTGAGCGCAACGCAATTAATGTGAGTTAGCTCACTCATTAGGCACCCCAG
GCTTTACACTTTATGCTTCCGGCTCGTATGTTGTGTGGAATTGTGAGCGGATAACAATTTCACACAGGAA
ACAGCTATGACCATGATTACGCCAAGCTTGCATGCCTGCAGGTCTTCCTGTCATTTTCCCTGTCATTTCC
CAGCATTGCTGTAAAATCCTGATAGTACATTCCCAAGTACACCAGCCATTCCAGACCCACAGTCACTCTG
CTCTTTAATTCACAGAACTGCTGAAAAAGTAGACATTTCTTTCTAAAAGTAGAAAAAAAGGTTTGTATAG
AAGGTATTTCTGTTATACAAGTATATTACACAGCTTGGGGTAGTAACAGGTCCGAAAAGCTCTTCTCAAC
CACTGATACTTTAAGCTAAAATAGGAGAGAAAACAAACAAGCAAGCAAAGAGGTTAATCTAATTACAGGA
ATTTAACAGTCACGAATATCACAACTTAATTTGCAAATTCAGGTAACAATGACTTGGATTCAGAAGCACT
CATAAAGCGGGATGAAACCTTAAGTCCATGAGCTGACAGGGTAAGGCAAATTCCAGTACAAGTCTCTGGA
TTAAAAAAAAAAATCCATTGTCAAAGTTTCCTGACTTCGGGTCTCAAGCTACTGCTCCTATTATAACTTG
GCCAAATTTAAGAAATCTGGACTAACAGGATCAGACTTGTTAACTCTGCAAGATGAACAAAAGATCTGCA
GCTCTGTGAGACTCTGCAAAATACTATTACTATGGAAAAAAAAAAGTCAGTCTAATGATTCTGACTCATA
GTGAATTCCAATGAGGAGGACAACGTTGACTCTATTTAGAAACAGAACATTCTTTTTAAGGCAAAAGTGC
TTTTACATCTTTGACTGAGGGACATATATTGATCCAAGGAGAATCTCCCTGTAGAATCTTCTAGCTTAAA
TATCCGGGAAGGCCCCCACCTGGCTCCCACATTCCCTGAAGGCAGGGCCACCATCTTATGTGAAAGTGGG
GAGATCACATTAGCTACGCGTATGCAGGGGGTTCAGATGGACACCACACAGCATCCCTGACACAGAAGCT
GATTTACCCTAGGAGGGAAGAGGTGACTCAGAAGAACTCGTCAAGAAGGCGATAGAAGGCGATGCGCTGC
GAATCGGGAGCGGCGATACCGTAAAGCACGAGGAAGCGGTCAGCCCATTCGCCGCCAAGCTCTTCAGCAA
TATCACGGGTAGCCAACGCTATGTCCTGATAGCGGTCCGCCACACCCAGCCGGCCACAGTCGATGAATCC
AGAAAAGCGGCCATTTTCCACCATGATATTCGGCAAGCAGGCATCGCCATGGGTCACGACGAGATCCTCG
CCGTCGGGCATGCGCGCCTTGAGCCTGGCGAACAGTTCGGCTGGCGCGAGCCCCTGATGCTCTTCGTCCA
GATCATCCTGATCGACAAGACCGGCTTCCATCCGAGTACGTGCTCGCTCGATGCGATGTTTCGCTTGGTG
GTCGAATGGGCAGGTAGCCGGATCAAGCGTATGCAGCCGCCGCATTGCATCAGCCATGATGGATACTTTC
TCGGCAGGAGCAAGGTGAGATGACAGGAGATCCTGCCCCGGCACTTCGCCCAATAGCAGCCAGTCCCTTC
CCGCTTCAGTGACAACGTCGAGCACAGCTGCGCAAGGAACGCCCGTCGTGGCCAGCCACGATAGCCGCGC
TGCCTCGTCCTGCAGTTCATTCAGGGCACCGGACAGGTCGGTCTTGACAAAAAGAACCGGGCGCCCCTGC
GCTGACAGCCGGAACACGGCGGCATCAGAGCAGCCGATTGTCTGTTGTGCCCAGTCATAGCCGAATAGCC
TCTCCACCCAAGCGGCCGGAGAACCTGCGTGCAATCCATCTTGTTCAATGGCCGATCCCATAACACCCCT
TGTATTACTGTTTATGTAAGCAGACAGTTTTACTGTTCGTGATGATATATTTTTATCTTGTGCAATGTAA
CAGGTTGTGGCCATATTATCATCGTGTTTTTCAAAGGAAAACCACGTCCCCGTGGTTCGGGGGGCCTAGA
CGTTTTTTTAACCTCGACTAAACACATGTAAAGCATGTGCACCGAGGCCCCAGATCAGATCCCATACAAT
GGGGTACCTTCTGGGCATCCTTCAGCCCCTTGTTGAATACGCTTGAGGAGAGCCATTTGACTCTTTCCAC
AACTATCCAACTCACAACGTGGCACTGGGGTTGTGCCGCCTTTGCAGGTGTATCTTATACACGTGGCTTT
TGGCCGCAGAGGCACCTGTCGCCAGGTGGGGGGTTCCGCTGCCTGCAAAGGGTCGCTACAGACGTTGTTT
GTCTTCAAGAAGCTTCCAGAGGAACTGCTTCCTTCACGACATTCAACAG
